>Addgene plasmid #51142 | pCAG-hCas9 | depositor partial sequence | sequence record 77464 | hCas9
GGTACCGCCACCATGGACAAGAAGTACTCCATTGGGCTCGATATCGGCACAAACAGCGTCGGCTGGGCCG
TCATTACGGACGAGTACAAGGTGCCGAGCAAAAAATTCAAAGTTCTGGGCAATACCGATCGCCACAGCAT
AAAGAAGAACCTCATTGGCGCCCTCCTGTTCGACTCCGGGGAGACGGCCGAAGCCACGCGGCTCAAAAGA
ACAGCACGGCGCAGATATACCCGCAGAAAGAATCGGATCTGCTACCTGCAGGAGATCTTTAGTAATGAGA
TGGCTAAGGTGGATGACTCTTTCTTCCATAGGCTGGAGGAGTCCTTTTTGGTGGAGGAGGATAAAAAGCA
CGAGCGCCACCCAATCTTTGGCAATATCGTGGACGAGGTGGCGTACCATGAAAAGTACCCAACCATATAT
CATCTGAGGAAGAAGCTTGTAGACAGTACTGATAAGGCTGACTTGCGGTTGATCTATCTCGCGCTGGCGC
ATATGATCAAATTTCGGGGACACTTCCTCATCGAGGGGGACCTGAACCCAGACAACAGCGATGTCGACAA
ACTCTTTATCCAACTGGTTCAGACTTACAATCAGCTTTTCGAAGAGAACCCGATCAACGCATCCGGAGTT
GACGCCAAAGCAATCCTGAGCGCTAGGCTGTCCAAATCCCGGCGGCTCGAAAACCTCATCGCACAGCTCC
CTGGGGAGAAGAAGAACGGCCTGTTTGGTAATCTTATCGCCCTGTCACTCGGGCTGACCCCCAACTTTAA
ATCTAACTTCGACCTGGCCGAAGATGCCAAGCTTCAACTGAGCAAAGACACCTACGATGATGATCTCGAC
AATCTGCTGGCCCAGATCGGCGACCAGTACGCAGACCTTTTTTTGGCGGCAAAGAACCTGTCAGACGCCA
TTCTGCTGAGTGATATTCTGCGAGTGAACACGGAGATCACCAAAGCTCCGCTGAGCGCTAGTATGATCAA
GCGCTATGATGAGCACCACCAAGACTTGACTTTGCTGAAGGCCCTTGTCAGACAGCAACTGCCTGAGAAG
TACAAGGAAATTTTCTTCGATCAGTCTAAAAATGGCTACGCCGGATACATTGACGGCGGAGCAAGCCAGG
AGGAATTTTACAAATTTATTAAGCCCATCTTGGAAAAAATGGACGGCACCGAGGAGCTGCTGGTAAAGCT
TAACAGAGAAGATCTGTTGCGCAAACAGCGCACTTTCGACAATGGAAGCATCCCCCACCAGATTCACCTG
GGCGAACTGCACGCTATCCTCAGGCGGCAAGAGGATTTCTACCCCTTTTTGAAAGATAACAGGGAAAAGA
TTGAGAAAATCCTCACATTTCGGATACCCTACTATGTAGGCCCCCTCGCCCGGGGAAATTCCAGATTCGC
GTGGATGACTCGCAAATCAGAAGAGACCATCACTCCCTGGAACTTCGAGGAAGTCGTGGATAAGGGGGCC
TCTGCCCAGTCCTTCATCGAAAGGATGACTAACTTTGATAAAAATCTGCCTAACGAAAAGGTGCTTCCTA
AACACTCTCTGCTGTACGAGTACTTCACAGTTTATAACGAGCTCACCAAGGTCAAATACGTCACAGAAGG
GATGAGAAAGCCAGCATTCCTGTCTGGAGAGCAGAAGAAAGCTATCGTGGACCTCCTCTTCAAGACGAAC
CGGAAAGTTACCGTGAAACAGCTCAAAGAAGACTATTTCAAAAAGATTGAATGTTTCGACTCTGTTGAAA
TCAGCGGAGTGGAGGATCGCTTCAACGCATCCCTGGGAACGTATCACGATCTCCTGAAAATCATTAAAGA
CAAGGACTTCCTGGACAATGAGGAGAACGAGGACATTCTTGAGGACATTGTCCTCACCCTTACGTTGTTT
GAAGATAGGGAGATGATTGAAGAACGCTTGAAAACTTACGCTCATCTCTTCGACGACAAAGTCATGAAAC
AGCTCAAGAGGCGCCGATATACAGGATGGGGGCGGCTGTCAAGAAAACTGATCAATGGGATCCGAGACAA
GCAGAGTGGAAAGACAATCCTGGATTTTCTTAAGTCCGATGGATTTGCCAACCGGAACTTCATGCAGTTG
ATCCATGATGACTCTCTCACCTTTAAGGAGGACATCCAGAAAGCACAAGTTTCTGGCCAGGGGGACAGTC
TTCACGAGCACATCGCTAATCTTGCAGGTAGCCCAGCTATCAAAAAGGGAATACTGCAGACCGTTAAGGT
CGTGGATGAACTCGTCAAAGTAATGGGAAGGCATAAGCCCGAGAATATCGTTATCGAGATGGCCCGAGAG
AACCAAACTACCCAGAAGGGACAGAAGAACAGTAGGGAAAGGATGAAGAGGATTGAAGAGGGTATAAAAG
AACTGGGGTCCCAAATCCTTAAGGAACACCCAGTTGAAAACACCCAGCTTCAGAATGAGAAGCTCTACCT
GTACTACCTGCAGAACGGCAGGGACATGTACGTGGATCAGGAACTGGACATCAATCGGCTCTCCGACTAC
GACGTGGATCATATCGTGCCCCAGTCTTTTCTCAAAGATGATTCTATTGATAATAAAGTGTTGACAAGAT
CCGATAAAAATAGAGGGAAGAGTGATAACGTCCCCTCAGAAGAAGTTGTCAAGAAAATGAAAAATTATTG
GCGGCAGCTGCTGAACGCCAAACTGATCACACAACGGAAGTTCGATAATCTGACTAAGGCTGAACGAGGT
GGCCTGTCTGAGTTGGATAAAGCCGGCTTCATCAAAAGGCAGCTTGTTGAGACACGCCAGATCACCAAGC
ACGTGGCCCAAATTCTCGATTCACGCATGAACACCAAGTACGATGAAAATGACAAACTGATTCGAGAGGT
GAAAGTTATTACTCTGAAGTCTAAGCTGGTCTCAGATTTCAGAAAGGACTTTCAGTTTTATAAGGTGAGA
GAGATCAACAATTACCACCATGCGCATGATGCCTACCTGAATGCAGTGGTAGGCACTGCACTTATCAAAA
AATATCCCAAGCTTGAATCTGAATTTGTTTACGGAGACTATAAAGTGTACGATGTTAGGAAAATGATCGC
AAAGTCTGAGCAGGAAATAGGCAAGGCCACCGCTAAGTACTTCTTTTACAGCAATATTATGAATTTTTTC
AAGACCGAGATTACACTGGCCAATGGAGAGATTCGGAAGCGACCACTTATCGAAACAAACGGAGAAACAG
GAGAAATCGTGTGGGACAAGGGTAGGGATTTCGCGACAGTCCGGAAGGTCCTGTCCATGCCGCAGGTGAA
CATCGTTAAAAAGACCGAAGTACAGACCGGAGGCTTCTCCAAGGAAAGTATCCTCCCGAAAAGGAACAGC
GACAAGCTGATCGCACGCAAAAAAGATTGGGACCCCAAGAAATACGGCGGATTCGATTCTCCTACAGTCG
CTTACAGTGTACTGGTTGTGGCCAAAGTGGAGAAAGGGAAGTCTAAAAAACTCAAAAGCGTCAAGGAACT
GCTGGGCATCACAATCATGGAGCGATCAAGCTTCGAAAAAAACCCCATCGACTTTCTCGAGGCGAAAGGA
TATAAAGAGGTCAAAAAAGACCTCATCATTAAGCTTCCCAAGTACTCTCTCTTTGAGCTTGAAAACGGCC
GGAAACGAATGCTCGCTAGTGCGGGCGAGCTGCAGAAAGGTAACGAGCTGGCACTGCCCTCTAAATACGT
TAATTTCTTGTATCTGGCCAGCCACTATGAAAAGCTCAAAGGGTCTCCCGAAGATAATGAGCAGAAGCAG
CTGTTCGTGGAACAACACAAACACTACCTTGATGAGATCATCGAGCAAATAAGCGAATTCTCCAAAAGAG
TGATCCTCGCCGACGCTAACCTCGATAAGGTGCTTTCTGCTTACAATAAGCACAGGGATAAGCCCATCAG
GGAGCAGGCAGAAAACATTATCCACTTGTTTACTCTGACCAACTTGGGCGCGCCTGCAGCCTTCAAGTAC
TTCGACACCACCATAGACAGAAAGCGGTACACCTCTACAAAGGAGGTCCTGGACGCCACACTGATTCATC
AGTCAATTACGGGGCTCTATGAAACAAGAATCGACCTCTCTCAGCTCGGTGGAGACAGCAGGGCTGACCC
CAAGAAGAAGAGGAAGGTGTGAGCGGCCGC
