>Addgene plasmid #51142 | pCAG-hCas9 | addgene partial sequence | sequence record 79290 | pCAG-F 5'-GCAACGTGCTGGTTATTGTG-3'
AAGTACTCCATTGGGCTCGATATCGGCACAAACAGCGTCGGCTGGGCCGTCATTACGGACGAGTACAAGG
TGCCGAGCAAAAAATTCAAAGTTCTGGGCAATACCGATCGCCACAGCATAAAGAAGAACCTCATTGGCGC
CCTCCTGTTCGACTCCGGGGAGACGGCCGAAGCCACGCGGCTCAAAAGAACAGCACGGCGCAGAGATACC
CGCAGAAAGAATCGGATCTGCTACCTGCAGGAGATCTTTAGTAATGAGATGGCTAAGGTGGATGACTCTT
TCTTCCATAGGCTGGAGGAGTCCTTTTTGGTGGAGGAGGATAAAAAGCACGAGCGCCACCCAATCTTTGG
CAATATCGTGGACGAGGTGGCGTACCATGAAAAGTACCCAACCATATATCATCTGAGGAAGAAGCTTGTA
GACAGTACTGATAAGGCTGACTTGCGGTTGATCTATCTCGCGCTGGCGCATATGATCAAATTTCGGGGAC
ACTTCCTCATCGAGGGGGACCTGAACCCAGACAACAGCGATGTCGACAAACTCTTTATCCAACTGGTTCA
GACTTACAATCAGCTTTTCGAAGAGAACCCGATCAACGCATCCGGAGTTGACGCCAAAGCAATCCTGAGC
GCTAGGCTGTCCAAATCCCGGCGGCTCGAAAACCTCATCGCACAGCTCCCTGGGGAGAAGAAGAACGGCC
TGTTTGGTAATCTTATCGCCCTGTCACTCGGGCTGACCCCCAACTTTAAATCTAACTTCGACCTGGCCGA
AGATGCCAAGCTTCAACTGAGCAAAGACACCTACGATGATGATCTCGACAATCTGCTGGCCCAGATCGGC
GACCAGTACGCAGACCTTTTTTTGGCGGCAAAGAACCTGTCAGACGCCATTCTGCTGAGTGATATTCTGC
GAGTGAACACGGAGATCACCAAAGCTCCGCTGA
