>Addgene plasmid #51142 | pCAG-hCas9 | addgene partial sequence | sequence record 79979 | SV40pA-rev
AGCTGCATAACAAGTTAACAACAACAATTGCATTCATTTTATGTTTCAGGTTCAGGGGGAGGTGTGGGAG
GTTTTTTAAAGCAAGTAAAACCTCTACAAATGTGGTATGGCTGATTATGATCTAGAGTCGCGGCCGCTCA
CACCTTCCTCTTCTTCTTGGGGTCAGCCCTGCTGTCTCCACCGAGCTGAGAGAGGTCGATTCTTGTTTCA
TAGAGCCCCGTAATTGACTGATGAATCAGTGTGGCGTCCAGGACCTCCTTTGTAGAGGTGTACCGCTTTC
TGTCTATGGTGGTGTCGAAGTACTTGAAGGCTGCAGGCGCGCCCAAGTTGGTCAGAGTAAACAAGTGGAT
AATGTTTTCTGCCTGCTCCCTGATGGGCTTATCCCTGTGCTTATTGTAAGCAGAAAGCACCTTATCGAGG
TTAGCGTCGGCGAGGATCACTCTTTTGGAGAATTCGCTTATTTGCTCGATGATCTCATCAAGGTAGTGTT
TGTGTTGTTCCACGAACAGCTGCTTCTGCTCATTATCTTCGGGAGACCCTTTGAGCTTTTCATAGTGGCT
GGCCAGATACAAGAAATTAACGTATTTAGAGGGCAGTGCCAGCTCGTTACCTTTCTGCAGCTCGCCCGCA
CTAGCGAGCATTCGTTTCCGGCCGTTTTCAAGCTCAAAGAGAGAGTACTTGGGAAGCTTAATGATGAGGT
CTTTTTTGACCTCTTTATATCCTTTCGCCTCGAGAAAGTCGATGGGGTTTTTTTCGAAGCTTGATCGCTC
CATGATTGTGATGCCCAGCAGTTCCTTGACGCTTTTGAGTTTTTTAGACTTCCCTTTCTCCACTTTGGCC
ACAACCAGTACACTGTAAGCGACTGTAGGAGAATCGAATCCGCCGTATTTCTTGGGGTCCCAATCTTTTT
TGCGTGCGATCAGCTTGTCGCTGTTCCTTTTCGGGAGGATACTTTCCTTGG
