>Addgene plasmid #51142 | pCAG-hCas9 | addgene partial sequence | sequence record 79980 | hSpCas9-R1 5'-CGCTCGTGCTTCTTATCCTC-3'
GCCTATGGAAGAAAGAGTCATCCACCTTAGCCATCTCATTACTAAAGATCTCCTGCAGGTAGCAGATCCG
ATTCTTTCTGCGGGTATATCTGCGCCGTGCTGTTCTTTTGAGCCGCGTGGCTTCGGCCGTCTCCCCGGAG
TCGAACAGGAGGGCGCCAATGAGGTTCTTCTTTATGCTGTGGCGATCGGTATTGCCCAGAACTTTGAATT
TTTTGCTCGGCACCTTGTACTCGTCCGTAATGACGGCCCAGCCGACGCTGTTTGTGCCGATATCGAGCCC
AATGGAGTACTTCTTGTCCATGGTGGCGGTACCGTCGACTGCAGAATTCTTTGCCAAAATGATGAGACAG
CACAATAACCAGCACGTTGCCCAGGAGCTGTAGGAAAAAGAAGAAGGCATGAACATGGTTAGCAGAGGCT
CTAGAGCCGCCGGTCACACGCCAGAAGCCGAACCCCGCCCTGCCCCGTCC
