[The description below was written by a language model from this plasmid's Addgene catalogue record.]
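Description:
pCAG-hCas9 is a mammalian expression plasmid for CRISPR genome editing, built on the Clontech pEGFP-N1 backbone with the original CMV promoter replaced by the CAG promoter. The complete plasmid is about 9.96 kb, of which roughly 4.16 kb is insert. It is maintained as a high-copy plasmid in E. coli under kanamycin selection. In mammalian cells, the neomycin resistance marker allows G418 selection of transfected or stably integrated populations. In pEGFP-N1-type backbones a single resistance gene usually serves both purposes, although no feature table is provided here to confirm the arrangement.

The payload is hCas9, a human codon-optimized Cas9 nuclease coding sequence carrying an SV40 nuclear localization signal at its C terminus, which directs the protein to the nucleus where it can act on genomic DNA. The insert was derived from an earlier hCas9 plasmid and cloned between KpnI and NotI sites, both of which were retained. In the parental vector NotI lies downstream of EGFP, so this cloning likely replaced the reporter, but the record does not state whether any EGFP sequence remains. CAG is a strong synthetic promoter combining the CMV enhancer with chicken beta-actin promoter elements. It is often chosen for robust, sustained expression in cell types where CMV is prone to silencing, such as pluripotent stem cells.

The plasmid supplies only the nuclease, and the record lists no guide RNA cassette, so it would be co-delivered with a separate guide RNA expression construct. The associated work used the CRISPR system to edit human induced pluripotent stem cells and generate a model of ICF syndrome.
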