Addgene plasmid #51142: pCAG-hCas9
Purpose: Expresses hCas9 under the CAG promoter for CRISPR
Depositing lab: Izuho Hatada. Depositing organization: Gunma University. Publication: Generation of an ICF syndrome model by efficient genome editing of human induced pluripotent stem cells using the CRISPR system. Horii T, Tamura D, Morita S, Kimura M, Hatada I. Int J Mol Sci. 2013 Sep 30;14(10):19774-81. doi: 10.3390/ijms141019774. PubMed 24084724.
Backbone
  Vector backbone: pEGFP-N1
  Backbone manufacturer: clontech
  Backbone size w/o insert (bp): 5800
  Total vector size (bp): 9960
  Modifications to backbone: CMV promoter is replaced with CAG promoter.
  Vector type: Mammalian Expression, CRISPR
  Selectable markers: Neomycin (select with G418)
Growth in bacteria
  Bacterial resistance: Kanamycin, 50 μg/mL
  Growth temperature: 37°C
  Growth strain: Top10
  Copy number: High Copy
Gene/Insert
  Gene/Insert name: hCas9
  Insert size (bp): 4160
  Promoter: CAG
  Tag / fusion protein: SV40 NLS (C terminal on insert)
  Cloning method: Restriction Enzyme; 5′ cloning site Kpn I (not destroyed); 3′ cloning site Not I (not destroyed)
  Sequencing primers: 5′ CGGCTTCTGGCGTGTGACC; 3′ TTGCATTCATTTTATGTTTCAGG
Resource information
  A portion of this plasmid was derived from a plasmid made by: hCas9 (Addgene: 41815) CAG promoter from Dr. Jun-ichi Miyazaki
Terms and licenses: Academic/Nonprofit Terms; Industry Terms: Not Available to Industry
How to cite: pCAG-hCas9 was a gift from Izuho Hatada (Addgene plasmid # 51142 ; http://n2t.net/addgene:51142 ; RRID:Addgene_51142)
